Addgene plasmid #28093: pCMV-myc-LRH1(ES)
Depositing lab: Austin Cooney. Publication: Canonical Wnt/I. Wagner RT, Xu X, Yi F, Merrill BJ, Cooney AJ. Stem Cells. 2010 Oct . 28(10):1794-804. 10.1002/stem.502 PubMed 20734354.
Backbone
  Vector backbone: pCMV-Myc
  Backbone manufacturer: Clontech
  Backbone size w/o insert (bp): 3800
  Vector type: Mammalian Expression
Growth in bacteria
  Bacterial resistance: Ampicillin, 100 μg/mL
  Growth temperature: 37°C
  Growth strain: DH5alpha
  Copy number: High Copy
Gene/Insert
  Gene/Insert name: Lrh-1 (alt name: liver receptor homolog-1)
  Species: M. musculus (mouse)
  Entrez Gene: Nr5a2 (a.k.a. AU020803, D1Ertd308e, Ftf, LRH-1, UF2-H3B)
  Tag / fusion protein: myc (N terminal on backbone)
  Cloning method: Restriction Enzyme; 5′ cloning site EcoRI (not destroyed); 3′ cloning site SalI (not destroyed)
  Sequencing primers: 5′ pCMV - GATCCGGTACTAGAGGAACTGAAAAAC
Terms and licenses: Academic/Nonprofit Terms; Industry Terms: Not Available to Industry
How to cite: pCMV-myc-LRH1(ES) was a gift from Austin Cooney (Addgene plasmid # 28093 ; http://n2t.net/addgene:28093 ; RRID:Addgene_28093)
