[The description below was written by a language model from this plasmid's Addgene catalogue record.]
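Description:
pCMV-myc-LRH1(ES) is a mammalian expression plasmid built on the commercial pCMV-Myc backbone (about 3.8 kb without insert). It is maintained in E. coli as a high-copy plasmid under ampicillin selection. The record lists no mammalian selection marker, which suggests the construct is meant mainly for transient transfection rather than for selecting stable lines. As the backbone name indicates, expression in mammalian cells is driven by the cytomegalovirus immediate-early promoter, a strong constitutive promoter active in many cultured cell types.

The insert is mouse Lrh-1 (liver receptor homolog-1, gene symbol Nr5a2), an orphan nuclear receptor of the NR5A family. It was cloned between the EcoRI and SalI sites, both of which remain intact, so the insert can be excised or transferred to another vector. The coding sequence is placed in frame behind the backbone-encoded myc epitope, producing an N-terminally myc-tagged LRH-1 protein that can be detected or immunoprecipitated with anti-myc antibodies without needing an LRH-1-specific reagent. The "(ES)" in the name may refer to an embryonic stem cell origin or isoform of the cDNA, but the record does not define it, nor does it give the insert size or specify which transcript variant is encoded.

The associated publication concerns canonical Wnt signalling and appeared in a stem cell journal. This fits use of the plasmid for overexpressing tagged LRH-1 in mammalian cells to study its transcriptional activity or regulation. No feature table was provided, so finer details such as the polyadenylation signal and origin of replication are not documented here.
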