>Addgene plasmid #28093 | pCMV-myc-LRH1(ES) | addgene partial sequence | sequence record 34393 | 28903 with Myc
GGAGGCCGAATTCTCATGCTGCCCAAAGTGGAGACGGAAGCCCCAGGACTGGTCCGATCGCATGGGGAAC
AGGGGCAGATGCCAGAAAACATGCAAGTGTCTCAATTTAAAATGGTGAATTACTCCTATGATGAAGATCT
GGAAGAGCTATGTCCTGTGTGTGGCGATAAAGTGTCTGGGTACCATTACGGTCTCCTCACGTGCGAAAGC
TGCAAGGGTTTTTTTAAGCGAACTGTCCAAAACCAAAAAAGGTACACGTGCATAGAGAACCAGAATTGCC
AAATTGACAAAACGCAGAGAAAACGATGTCCCTACTGTCGATTCAAAAAATGTATCGATGTTGGGATGAA
GCTGGAAGCCGTAAGAGCCGACCGCATGCGAGGGGGCAGAAATAAGTTTGGGCCAATGTACAAGAGAGAC
AGGGCTTTGAAGCAGCAGAAGAAAGCCCTCATTCGAGCCAATGGACTTAAGCTGGAAGCCATGTCTCAGG
TGATCCAAGCAATGCCCTCAGACCTGACCTCTGCAATTCAGAACATTCATTCCGCCTCCAAAGGCCTACC
TCTGAGCCATGTAGCCTTGCCTCCGACAGACTATGACAGAAGTCCCTTTGTCACATCTCCCATTAGCATG
ACAATGCCACCTCACAGCAGCCTGCATGGTTACCAACCCTATGGTCACTTTCCTAGTCGGGCCATCAAGT
CTGAGTACCCAGACCCCTACTCACCACTGATCAT
